>Addgene plasmid #213403 | pHTN_HaloTag_KIF5B[1-560] | addgene full sequence | sequence record 422108 | Addgene NGS Result
TAATACGACTCACTATAGGGCTAGCAAAGCCACCATGGCAGAAATCGGTACTGGCTTTCCATTCGACCCC
CATTATGTGGAAGTCCTGGGCGAGCGCATGCACTACGTCGATGTTGGTCCGCGCGATGGCACCCCTGTGC
TGTTCCTGCACGGTAACCCGACCTCCTCCTACGTGTGGCGCAACATCATCCCGCATGTTGCACCGACCCA
TCGCTGCATTGCTCCAGACCTGATCGGTATGGGCAAATCCGACAAACCAGACCTGGGTTATTTCTTCGAC
GACCACGTCCGCTTCATGGATGCCTTCATCGAAGCCCTGGGTCTGGAAGAGGTCGTCCTGGTCATTCACG
ACTGGGGCTCCGCTCTGGGTTTCCACTGGGCCAAGCGCAATCCAGAGCGCGTCAAAGGTATTGCATTTAT
GGAGTTCATCCGCCCTATCCCGACCTGGGACGAATGGCCAGAATTTGCCCGCGAGACCTTCCAGGCCTTC
CGCACCACCGACGTCGGCCGCAAGCTGATCATCGATCAGAACGTTTTTATCGAGGGTACGCTGCCGATGG
GTGTCGTCCGCCCGCTGACTGAAGTCGAGATGGACCATTACCGCGAGCCGTTCCTGAATCCTGTTGACCG
CGAGCCACTGTGGCGCTTCCCAAACGAGCTGCCAATCGCCGGTGAGCCAGCGAACATCGTCGCGCTGGTC
GAAGAATACATGGACTGGCTGCACCAGTCCCCTGTCCCGAAGCTGCTGTTCTGGGGCACCCCAGGCGTTC
TGATCCCACCGGCCGAAGCCGCTCGCCTGGCCAAAAGCCTGCCTAACTGCAAGGCTGTGGACATCGGCCC
GGGTCTGAATCTGCTGCAAGAAGACAACCCGGACCTGATCGGCAGCGAGATCGCGCGCTGGCTGTCGACG
CTCGAGATTTCCGGCGAGCCAACCACTGAGGATCTGTACTTTCAGAGCGATAACATGGCGGACCTGGCCG
AGTGCAACATCAAAGTGATGTGTCGCTTCAGACCTCTCAACGAGTCTGAAGTGAACCGCGGCGACAAGTA
CATCGCCAAGTTTCAGGGAGAAGACACGGTCGTGATCGCGTCCAAGCCTTATGCATTTGATCGGGTGTTC
CAGTCAAGCACATCTCAAGAGCAAGTGTATAATGACTGTGCAAAGAAGATTGTTAAAGATGTACTTGAAG
GATATAATGGAACAATATTTGCATATGGACAAACATCCTCTGGGAAGACACACACAATGGAGGGTAAACT
TCATGATCCAGAAGGCATGGGAATTATTCCAAGAATAGTGCAAGATATTTTTAATTATATTTACTCCATG
GATGAAAATTTGGAATTTCATATTAAGGTTTCATATTTTGAAATATATTTGGATAAGATAAGGGACCTGT
TAGATGTTTCAAAGACCAACCTTTCAGTTCATGAAGACAAAAACCGAGTTCCCTATGTAAAGGGGTGCAC
AGAGCGTTTTGTATGTAGTCCAGATGAAGTTATGGATACCATAGATGAAGGAAAATCCAACAGACATGTA
GCAGTTACAAATATGAATGAACATAGCTCTAGGAGTCACAGTATATTTCTTATTAATGTCAAACAAGAGA
ACACACAAACGGAACAAAAGCTGAGTGGAAAACTTTATCTGGTTGATTTAGCTGGTAGTGAAAAGGTTAG
TAAAACTGGAGCTGAAGGTGCTGTGCTGGATGAAGCTAAAAACATCAACAAGTCACTTTCTGCTCTTGGA
AATGTTATTTCTGCTTTGGCTGAGGGTAGTACATATGTTCCATATCGAGATAGTAAAATGACAAGAATCC
TTCAAGATTCATTAGGTGGCAACTGTAGAACCACTATTGTAATTTGCTGCTCTCCATCATCATACAATGA
GTCTGAAACAAAATCTACACTCTTATTTGGCCAAAGGGCCAAAACAATTAAGAACACAGTTTGTGTCAAT
GTGGAGTTAACTGCAGAACAGTGGAAAAAGAAGTATGAAAAAGAAAAAGAAAAAAATAAGATCCTGCGGA
ACACTATTCAGTGGCTTGAAAATGAGCTCAACAGATGGCGTAATGGGGAGACGGTGCCTATTGATGAACA
GTTTGACAAAGAGAAAGCCAACTTGGAAGCTTTCACAGTGGATAAAGATATTACTCTTACCAATGATAAA
CCAGCAACCGCAATTGGAGTTATAGGAAATTTTACTGATGCTGAAAGAAGAAAGTGTGAAGAAGAAATTG
CTAAATTATACAAACAGCTTGATGACAAGGATGAAGAAATTAACCAGCAAAGTCAACTGGTAGAGAAACT
GAAGACGCAAATGTTGGATCAGGAGGAGCTTTTGGCATCTACCAGAAGGGATCAAGACAATATGCAAGCT
GAGCTGAATCGCCTTCAAGCAGAAAATGATGCCTCTAAAGAAGAAGTGAAAGAAGTTTTACAGGCCCTAG
AAGAACTTGCTGTCAATTATGATCAGAAGTCTCAGGAAGTTGAAGACAAAACTAAGGAATATGAATTGCT
TAGTGATGAATTGAATCAGAAATCGGCAACTTTAGCGAGTATAGATGCTGAGCTTCAGAAACTTAAGGAA
ATGACCAACCACCAGAAAAAACGAGCAGCTGAGATGATGGCATCTTTACTAAAATAATTGCTGAGTTGGC
TGCTGCCACCGCTGAGCAATAACTAGCATAACCCCTTGGCCGCTTCGAGCAGACATGATAAGATACATTG
ATGAGTTTGGACAAACCACAACTAGAATGCAGTGAAAAAAATGCTTTATTTGTGAAATTTGTGATGCTAT
TGCTTTATTTGTAACCATTATAAGCTGCAATAAACAAGTTAACAACAACAATTGCATTCATTTTATGTTT
CAGGTTCAGGGGGAGATGTGGGAGGTTTTTTTAAGCAAGTAAAACCTCTACAAATGTGGTAAAATCGAAT
TTTAACAAAATATTAACGCTTACAATTTCCTGATGCGGTATTTTCTCCTTACGCATCTGTGCGGTATTTC
ACACCGCATACGCGGATCTGCGCAGCACCATGGCCTGAAATAACCTCTGAAAGAGGAACTTGGTTAGGTA
CCTTCTGAGGCGGAAAGAACCAGCTGTGGAATGTGTGTCAGTTAGGGTGTGGAAAGTCCCCAGGCTCCCC
AGCAGGCAGAAGTATGCAAAGCATGCATCTCAATTAGTCAGCAACCAGGTGTGGAAAGTCCCCAGGCTCC
CCAGCAGGCAGAAGTATGCAAAGCATGCATCTCAATTAGTCAGCAACCATAGTCCCGCCCCTAACTCCGC
CCATCCCGCCCCTAACTCCGCCCAGTTCCGCCCATTCTCCGCCCCATGGCTGACTAATTTTTTTTATTTA
TGCAGAGGCCGAGGCCGCCTCGGCCTCTGAGCTATTCCAGAAGTAGTGAGGAGGCTTTTTTGGAGGCCTA
GGCTTTTGCAAAAAGCTTGATTCTTCTGACACAACAGTCTCGAACTTAAGGCTAGAGCCACCATGATTGA
ACAAGATGGATTGCACGCAGGTTCTCCGGCCGCTTGGGTGGAGAGGCTATTCGGCTATGACTGGGCACAA
CAGACAATCGGCTGCTCTGATGCCGCCGTGTTCCGGCTGTCAGCGCAGGGGCGCCCGGTTCTTTTTGTCA
AGACCGACCTGTCCGGTGCCCTGAATGAACTGCAGGACGAGGCAGCGCGGCTATCGTGGCTGGCCACGAC
GGGCGTTCCTTGCGCAGCTGTGCTCGACGTTGTCACTGAAGCGGGAAGGGACTGGCTGCTATTGGGCGAA
GTGCCGGGGCAGGATCTCCTGTCATCTCACCTTGCTCCTGCCGAGAAAGTATCCATCATGGCTGATGCAA
TGCGGCGGCTGCATACGCTTGATCCGGCTACCTGCCCATTCGACCACCAAGCGAAACATCGCATCGAGCG
AGCACGTACTCGGATGGAAGCCGGTCTTGTCGATCAGGATGATCTGGACGAAGAGCATCAGGGGCTCGCG
CCAGCCGAACTGTTCGCCAGGCTCAAGGCGCGCATGCCCGACGGCGAGGATCTCGTCGTGACCCATGGCG
ATGCCTGCTTGCCGAATATCATGGTGGAAAATGGCCGCTTTTCTGGATTCATCGACTGTGGCCGGCTGGG
TGTGGCGGACCGCTATCAGGACATAGCGTTGGCTACCCGTGATATTGCTGAAGAGCTTGGCGGCGAATGG
GCTGACCGCTTCCTCGTGCTTTACGGTATCGCCGCTCCCGATTCGCAGCGCATCGCCTTCTATCGCCTTC
TTGACGAGTTCTTCTGAGCGGGACTCTGGGGTTCGAAATGACCGACCAAGCGACGCCCAACCTGCCATCA
CGATGGCCGCAATAAAATATCTTTATTTTCATTACATCTGTGTGTTGGTTTTTTGTGTGAATCGATAGCG
ATAAGGATCCTCTTTGCGCTTGCGTTTTCCCTTGTCCAGATAGCCCAGTAGCTGACATTCATCCGGGGTC
AGCACCGTTTCTGCGGACTGGCTTTCTACGTAATGGTTTCTTAGACGTCAGGTGGCACTTTTCGGGGAAA
TGTGCGCGGAACCCCTATTTGTTTATTTTTCTAAATACATTCAAATATGTATCCGCTCATGAGACAATAA
CCCTGATAAATGCTTCAATAATATTGAAAAAGGAAGAGTATGAGTATTCAACATTTCCGTGTCGCCCTTA
TTCCCTTTTTTGCGGCATTTTGCCTTCCTGTTTTTGCTCACCCAGAAACGCTGGTGAAAGTAAAAGATGC
TGAAGATCAGTTGGGTGCACGAGTGGGTTACATCGAACTGGATCTCAACAGCGGTAAGATCCTTGAGAGT
TTTCGCCCCGAAGAACGTTTTCCAATGATGAGCACTTTCAAAGTTCTGCTATGTGGCGCGGTATTATCCC
GTATTGACGCCGGGCAAGAGCAACTCGGTCGCCGCATACACTATTCTCAGAATGACTTGGTTGAGTACTC
ACCAGTCACAGAAAAGCATCTTACGGATGGCATGACAGTAAGAGAATTATGCAGTGCTGCCATAACCATG
AGTGATAACACTGCGGCCAACTTACTTCTGACAACTATCGGAGGACCGAAGGAGCTAACCGCTTTTTTGC
ACAACATGGGGGATCATGTAACTCGCCTTGATCGTTGGGAACCGGAGCTGAATGAAGCCATACCAAACGA
CGAGCGTGACACCACGATGCCTGTAGCAATGGCAACAACGTTGCGCAAACTATTAACTGGCGAACTACTT
ACTCTAGCTTCCCGGCAACAATTAATAGACTGGATGGAGGCGGATAAAGTTGCAGGACCACTTCTGCGCT
CGGCCCTTCCGGCTGGCTGGTTTATTGCTGATAAATCTGGAGCCGGTGAGCGTGGGTCTCGCGGTATCAT
TGCAGCACTGGGGCCAGATGGTAAGCCCTCCCGTATCGTAGTTATCTACACGACGGGGAGTCAGGCAACT
ATGGATGAACGAAATAGACAGATCGCTGAGATAGGTGCCTCACTGATTAAGCATTGGTAATTCGAAATGA
CCGACCAAGCGACGCCCAACCGGTATCAGCTCACTCAAAGGCGGTAATACGGTTATCCACAGAATCAGGG
GATAACGCAGGAAAGAACATGTGAGCAAAAGGCCAGCAAAAGGCCAGGAACCGTAAAAAGGCCGCGTTGC
TGGCGTTTTTCCATAGGCTCCGCCCCCCTGACGAGCATCACAAAAATCGACGCTCAAGTCAGAGGTGGCG
AAACCCGACAGGACTATAAAGATACCAGGCGTTTCCCCCTGGAAGCTCCCTCGTGCGCTCTCCTGTTCCG
ACCCTGCCGCTTACCGGATACCTGTCCGCCTTTCTCCCTTCGGGAAGCGTGGCGCTTTCTCATAGCTCAC
GCTGTAGGTATCTCAGTTCGGTGTAGGTCGTTCGCTCCAAGCTGGGCTGTGTGCACGAACCCCCCGTTCA
GCCCGACCGCTGCGCCTTATCCGGTAACTATCGTCTTGAGTCCAACCCGGTAAGACACGACTTATCGCCA
CTGGCAGCAGCCACTGGTAACAGGATTAGCAGAGCGAGGTATGTAGGCGGTGCTACAGAGTTCTTGAAGT
GGTGGCCTAACTACGGCTACACTAGAAGGACAGTATTTGGTATCTGCGCTCTGCTGAAGCCAGTTACCTT
CGGAAAAAGAGTTGGTAGCTCTTGATCCGGCAAACAAACCACCGCTGGTAGCGGTGGTTTTTTTGTTTGC
AAGCAGCAGATTACGCGCAGAAAAAAAGGATTTCAAGAAGATCCTTTGATCTTTTCTACGGGGTCTGACG
CTCAGTGGAACGAAAACTCACGTTAAGGGATTTTGGTCATGAGATTATCAAAAAGGATCTTCACCTAGAT
CCTTTTATAGTCCGGAAATACAGGAACGCACGCTGGATGGCCCTTCGCTGGGATGGTGAAACCATGAAAA
ATGGCAGCTTCAGTGGATTAAGTGGGGGTAATGTGGCCTGTACCCTCTGGTTGCATAGGTATTCATACGG
TTAAAATTTATCAGGCGCGATTGCGGCAGTTTTTCGGGTGGTTTGTTGCCATTTTTACCTGTCTGCTGCC
GTGATCGCGCTGAACGCGTTTTAGCGGTGCGTACAATTAAGGGATTATGGTAAATCCACTTACTGTCTGC
CCTCGTAGCCATCGAGATAAACCGCAGTACTCCGGCCACGATGCGTCCGGCGTAGAGGATCGAGATCTTC
AATATTGGCCATTAGCCATATTATTCATTGGTTATATAGCATAAATCAATATTGGCTATTGGCCATTGCA
TACGTTGTATCTATATCATAATATGTACATTTATATTGGCTCATGTCCAATATGACCGCCATGTTGGCAT
TGATTATTGACTAGTTATTAATAGTAATCAATTACGGGGTCATTAGTTCATAGCCCATATATGGAGTTCC
GCGTTACATAACTTACGGTAAATGGCCCGCCTGGCTGACCGCCCAACGACCCCCGCCCATTGACGTCAAT
AATGACGTATGTTCCCATAGTAACGCCAATAGGGACTTTCCATTGACGTCAATGGGTGGAGTATTTACGG
TAAACTGCCCACTTGGCAGTACATCAAGTGTATCATATGCCAAGTCCGCCCCCTATTGACGTCAATGACG
GTAAATGGCCCGCCTGGCATTATGCCCAGTACATGACCTTACGGGACTTTCCTACTTGGCAGTACATCTA
CGTATTAGTCATCGCTATTACCATGGTGATGCGGTTTTGGCAGTACACCAATGGGCGTGGATAGCGGTTT
GACTCACGGGGATTTCCAAGTCTCCACCCCATTGACGTCAATGGGAGTTTGTTTTGGCACCAAAATCAAC
GGGACTTTCCAAAATGTCGTAATAACCCCGCCCCGTTGACGCAAATGGGCGGTAGGCGTGTACGGTGGGA
GGTCTATATAAGCAGAGCTGGTTTAGTGAACCGTCAGATCACTAGAAGCTTTATTGCGGTAGTTTATCAC
AGTTAAATTGCTAACGCAGTCAGTGCTTCTGACACAACAGTCTCGAACTTAAGCTGCAGAAGTTGGTCGT
GAGGCACTGGGCAGGTAAGTATCAAGGTTACAAGACAGGTTTAAGGAGACCAATAGAAACTGGGCTTGTC
GAGACAGAGAAGACTCTTGCGTTTCTGATAGGCACCTATTGGTCTTACTGACATCCACTTTGCCTTTCTC
TCCACAGGTGTCCACTCCCAGTTCAATTACAGCTCTTAAGGCTAGAGTAT
Features (pLannotate 1.2.2; 21 found; start..end, strand, type, name):
      1..19      +  promoter       T7 promoter: promoter for bacteriophage T7 RNA polymerase
     35..925     +  CDS            HaloTag®: modified bacterial dehalogenase that forms covalent bonds with chloroalkane derivatives
    938..958     +  CDS            TEV site: tobacco etch virus (TEV) protease recognition and cleavage site
    965..2644    +  CDS            KIF5B (fragment): KINH_HUMAN - Also known as KNS, KNS1. Experimental evidence at protein level: Swiss-Prot protein existence level 1. Microtubule-dependent motor required for normal distribution of mitochondria and lysosomes. Can induce formation of neurite-like membrane protrusions in non-neuronal cells in a ZFYVE27-dependent manner (By similarity). Regulates centrosome and nuclear positioning during mitotic entry. During the G2 phase of the cell cycle in a BICD2- dependent manner, antagonizes dynein function and drives the separation of nuclei and centrosomes (PubMed:20386726). Required for anterograde axonal
   2650..2675    +  CDS            SET1 (fragment): solubility-enhancement tag derived from T7 phage gene 10B
   2683..2699    +  terminator     T7 terminator (fragment): transcription terminator for bacteriophage T7 RNA polymerase
   2719..2840    -  polyA_signal   SV40 poly(A) signal: SV40 polyadenylation signal
   2863..2931    -  CDS            large T antigen (fragment): large T antigen from SV40 (simian virus 40)
   2936..2968    +  rep_origin     M13 ori (fragment): M13 bacteriophage origin of replication; arrow indicates direction of (+) strand synthesis
   2969..3020    -  misc_feature   bom (fragment): basis of mobility region from pBR322
   3085..3442    +  promoter       SV40 promoter: SV40 enhancer and early promoter
   3493..4284    +  CDS            neo: KKA2_KLEPN - Also known as kan, nptII. Experimental evidence at protein level: Swiss-Prot protein existence level 1. Resistance to kanamycin, neomycin, paromomycin, ribostamycin, butirosin and gentamicin B. From Klebsiella pneumoniae.
   4351..4399    +  polyA_signal   poly(A) signal: synthetic polyadenylation signal
   4420..4512    -  CDS            tnpA (fragment): TN5P_ECOLX - Also known as tnp. Experimental evidence at protein level: Swiss-Prot protein existence level 1. Mediates transposition of transposon Tn5 by a 'cut and paste' mechanism. First, the monomeric transposase binds the 19 bp inverted DNA repeats flanking the transposon. Then, dimerization of the DNA- bound transposase creates a synaptic DNA complex. After nicking of the first DNA strand, excision of the transposon proceeds through a series of intermediates. The transposase then mediates the insertion of the transposon at a new site by strand transfer. The activity of the wild- type tran
   4555..4659    +  promoter       AmpR promoter: bla
   4660..5520    +  CDS            AmpR: β-lactamase; bla; confers resistance to ampicillin, carbenicillin, and related antibiotics
   5678..6266    -  rep_origin     ori: high-copy-number ColE1/pMB1/pBR322/pUC origin of replication
   6382..6665    +  misc_feature   cer region: ColE1-derived recombination site that helps to maintain plasmids as monomers
   6858..7235    +  enhancer       CMV enhancer: human cytomegalovirus immediate early enhancer
   7237..7436    +  promoter       CMV promoter: human cytomegalovirus (CMV) immediate early promoter
   7575..7707    +  intron         chimeric intron: chimera between introns from human β-globin and immunoglobulin heavy chain genes
