[The description below was written by a language model from this plasmid's Addgene catalogue record and pLannotate feature annotations shown in this document.]
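Description:
pHTN_HaloTag_KIF5B[1-560] is a mammalian expression plasmid built by Gibson cloning into the commercial pHTN HaloTag CMV-neo backbone. It encodes a truncated human kinesin-1 heavy chain (KIF5B, residues 1–560) fused to an N-terminal HaloTag. It is propagated in E. coli through a high-copy ColE1/pUC-type origin with ampicillin selection (AmpR under its own bla promoter), and a ColE1 cer site helps keep the plasmid monomeric. For selection in mammalian cells, an SV40 enhancer/early promoter drives a neomycin phosphotransferase gene followed by a synthetic poly(A) signal, conferring G418 resistance.

The expression cassette consists of the CMV immediate-early enhancer and promoter, a chimeric β-globin/immunoglobulin intron that promotes efficient mRNA processing, and a T7 promoter just upstream of the open reading frame, which could also permit in vitro transcription. The reading frame runs from HaloTag through a TEV protease cleavage site into the KIF5B fragment, and an SV40 polyadenylation signal lies downstream. HaloTag is a modified bacterial dehalogenase that bonds covalently to chloroalkane ligands, so the motor can be labelled in living cells with bright synthetic fluorophores. The associated publication concerns direct observation of motor protein stepping in live cells by MINFLUX, which fits this labelling strategy. Several short annotations after the insert (SET1, T7 terminator, large T antigen, M13 ori, bom, tnpA fragments) are small partial matches and probably not functional elements.

The catalogue lists a total size of 8,959 bp, whereas the annotated full sequence record is 7,750 nt. The listed backbone and insert sizes also do not sum to the sequenced length, so the sequence record is likely the more reliable guide.
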