Addgene plasmid #213403: pHTN_HaloTag_KIF5B[1-560]
Purpose: Truncated human kinesin-1 with HaloTag at the N-terminus
Depositing lab: Jonas Ries. Depositing organization: European Molecular Biology Laboratory (EMBL), Heidelberg. Publication: Direct observation of motor protein stepping in living cells using MINFLUX. Deguchi T, Iwanski MK, Schentarra EM, Heidebrecht C, Schmidt L, Heck J, Weihs T, Schnorrenberg S, Hoess P, Liu S, Chevyreva V, Noh KM, Kapitein LC, Ries J. Science. 2023 Mar 10;379(6636):1010-1015. doi: 10.1126/science.ade2676. Epub 2023 Mar 9. PubMed 36893247.
Backbone
  Vector backbone: pHTN HaloTag CMV-neo
  Backbone manufacturer: Promega
  Backbone size w/o insert (bp): 6143
  Total vector size (bp): 8959
  Vector type: Mammalian Expression
  Selectable markers: Neomycin (select with G418)
Growth in bacteria
  Bacterial resistance: Ampicillin, 100 μg/mL
  Growth temperature: 37°C
  Growth strain: DH5alpha
  Copy number: Unknown
Gene/Insert
  Gene/Insert name: HaloTag-KIF5B[1-560] (alt name: Human kinesin-1[1-560])
  Species: H. sapiens (human)
  Insert size (bp): 2613
  GenBank ID: 3799
  Entrez Gene: KIF5B (a.k.a. HEL-S-61, KINH, KNS, KNS1, UKHC)
  Promoter: CMV
  Tag / fusion protein: HaloTag (N terminal on insert)
  Cloning method: Gibson Cloning
  Sequencing primers: 5′ CMV-F; 3′ SV40pA-R
Terms and licenses: Academic/Nonprofit Terms; Industry Terms: Not Available to Industry
How to cite: pHTN_HaloTag_KIF5B[1-560] was a gift from Jonas Ries (Addgene plasmid # 213403 ; http://n2t.net/addgene:213403 ; RRID:Addgene_213403)
